>Addgene plasmid #244981 | mCherry-RILPL1 (R293A) | addgene full sequence | sequence record 486127 | Addgene NGS Result
CATGCATTAGTTATTAATAGTAATCAATTACGGGGTCATTAGTTCATAGCCCATATATGGAGTTCCGCGT
TACATAACTTACGGTAAATGGCCCGCCTGGCTGACCGCCCAACGACCCCCGCCCATTGACGTCAATAATG
ACGTATGTTCCCATAGTAACGCCAATAGGGACTTTCCATTGACGTCAATGGGTGGAGTATTTACGGTAAA
CTGCCCACTTGGCAGTACATCAAGTGTATCATATGCCAAGTACGCCCCCTATTGACGTCAATGACGGTAA
ATGGCCCGCCTGGCATTATGCCCAGTACATGACCTTATGGGACTTTCCTACTTGGCAGTACATCTACGTA
TTAGTCATCGCTATTACCATGGTGATGCGGTTTTGGCAGTACATCAATGGGCGTGGATAGCGGTTTGACT
CACGGGGATTTCCAAGTCTCCACCCCATTGACGTCAATGGGAGTTTGTTTTGGCACCAAAATCAACGGGA
CTTTCCAAAATGTCGTAACAACTCCGCCCCATTGACGCAAATGGGCGGTAGGCGTGTACGGTGGGAGGTC
TATATAAGCAGAGCTGGTTTAGTGAACCGTCAGATCCGCTAGCGCTACCGGTCGCCACCATGGTGAGCAA
GGGCGAGGAGGATAACATGGCCATCATCAAGGAGTTCATGCGCTTCAAGGTGCACATGGAGGGCTCCGTG
AACGGCCACGAGTTCGAGATCGAGGGCGAGGGCGAGGGCCGCCCCTACGAGGGCACCCAGACCGCCAAGC
TGAAGGTGACCAAGGGTGGCCCCCTGCCCTTCGCCTGGGACATCCTGTCCCCTCAGTTCATGTACGGCTC
CAAGGCCTACGTGAAGCACCCCGCCGACATCCCCGACTACTTGAAGCTGTCCTTCCCCGAGGGCTTCAAG
TGGGAGCGCGTGATGAACTTCGAGGACGGCGGCGTGGTGACCGTGACCCAGGACTCCTCCCTGCAGGACG
GCGAGTTCATCTACAAGGTGAAGCTGCGCGGCACCAACTTCCCCTCCGACGGCCCCGTAATGCAGAAGAA
GACCATGGGCTGGGAGGCCTCCTCCGAGCGGATGTACCCCGAGGACGGCGCCCTGAAGGGCGAGATCAAG
CAGAGGCTGAAGCTGAAGGACGGCGGCCACTACGACGCTGAGGTCAAGACCACCTACAAGGCCAAGAAGC
CCGTGCAGCTGCCCGGCGCCTACAACGTCAACATCAAGTTGGACATCACCTCCCACAACGAGGACTACAC
CATCGTGGAACAGTACGAACGCGCCGAGGGCCGCCACTCCACCGGCGGCATGGACGAGCTGTACAAGTCC
GGACTCAGATCTATGGAGGAGGAGCGGGGGTCGGCGCTGGCGGCCGAGTCGGCGCTGGAGAAGAACGTGG
CCGAGCTGACCGTCATGGACGTGTACGACATCGCGTCGCTTGTGGGCCACGAGTTCGAGCGGGTCATTGA
CCAGCACGGCTGCGAGGCCATCGCGCGCCTCATGCCCAAGGTCGTGCGCGTCCTGGAGATCCTGGAGGTG
CTGGTCAGCCGCCACCACGTCGCGCCCGAGCTGGACGAGCTGCGCCTGGAGCTGGACCGCCTGCGCCTGG
AGAGGATGGACCGCATCGAGAAGGAGCGCAAGCACCAGAAGGAGCTGGAGCTGGTGGAGGATGTGTGGCG
AGGGGAGGCGCAGGACCTCCTCTCCCAGATCGCCCAGCTGCAGGAGGAGAACAAGCAGCTCATGACCAAC
CTCTCCCACAAGGATGTCAACTTCTCAGAGGAGGAGTTCCAGAAGCATGAAGGCATGTCAGAGCGGGAGC
GACAGGTGATGAAGAAGCTGAAGGAGGTGGTGGACAAACAACGCGACGAGATCCGCGCCAAGGACAGGGA
GCTGGGCCTGAAAAATGAGGACGTTGAGGCTTTACAGCAGCAGCAGACACGGCTGATGAAGATCAACCAT
GACCTTCGGCACCGGGTCACGGTGGTGGAGGCCCAGGGGAAAGCCCTGATCGAACAGAAGGTGGAGCTGG
AGGCAGACCTGCAGACCAAGGAGCAGGAGATGGGCAGCCTGCGAGCAGAGCTGGGGAAGTTGCGAGAGAG
GCTGCAGGGGGAGCACAGCCAGAATGGGGAGGAGGAGCCTGAGACGGAGCCGGTGGGAGAGGAGAGCATC
TCCGACGCAGAGAAGGTGGCCATGGATCTCAAGGACCCCAACCGCCCCGCGTTCACCCTGCAGGAGCTGC
GGGACGTGCTGCACGAGAGGAACGAGCTCAAGTCCAAGGTGTTCTTGCTGCAGGAGGAGCTGGCTTACTA
TAAGAGTGAAGAAATGGAAGAGGAAAACCGAATACCCCAACCCCCACCCATCGCCCACCCGAGGACGTCC
CCCCAGCCGGAGTCGGGCATCAAGCGACTGTTTAGCTTCTTCTCCCGAGATAAGAAGCGCCTGGCCAACA
CACAGAGAAACGTGCACATCCAGGAGTCCTTTGGACAGTGGGCAAACACCCACCGCGATGACGGTTACAC
AGAGCAAGGACAGGAAGCCCTGCAGCATCTGTGAGAATTCTGCAGTCGACGGTACCGCGGGCCCGGGATC
CACCGGATCTAGATAACTGATCATAATCAGCCATACCACATTTGTAGAGGTTTTACTTGCTTTAAAAAAC
CTCCCACACCTCCCCCTGAACCTGAAACATAAAATGAATGCAATTGTTGTTGTTAACTTGTTTATTGCAG
CTTATAATGGTTACAAATAAAGCAATAGCATCACAAATTTCACAAATAAAGCATTTTTTTCACTGCATTC
TAGTTGTGGTTTGTCCAAACTCATCAATGTATCTTAACGCGTAAATTGTAAGCGTTAATATTTTGTTAAA
ATTCGCGTTAAATTTTTGTTAAATCAGCTCATTTTTTAACCAATAGGCCGAAATCGGCAAAATCCCTTAT
AAATCAAAAGAATAGACCGAGATAGGGT
[37 nt withheld, positions 2969-3005]
AAAGAACGTGGACTCCAACGTCAAAGG
[49 nt withheld, positions 3033-3081]
T
[91 nt withheld, positions 3083-3173]
G
[124 nt withheld, positions 3175-3298]
CAGGTGGCACTTTTCGGGGAAATGTGCGCGGAACCCCTATTTGTTTATTTTTCTAAATACATTCAAATAT
GTATCCGCTCATGAGACAATAACCCTGATAAATGCTTCAATAATATTGAAAAAGGAAGAGTCCTGAGGCG
GAAAGAACCAGCTGTGGAATGTGTGTCAGTTAGGGTGTGGAAAGTCCCCAGGCTCCCCAGCAGGCAGAAG
TATGCAAAGCATGCATCTCAATTAGTCAGCAACCAGGTGTGGAAAGTCCCCAGGCTCCCCAGCAGGCAGA
AGTATGCAAAGCATGCATCTCAATTAGTCAGCAACCATAGTCCCGCCCCTAACTCCGCCCATCCCGCCCC
TAACTCCGCCCAGTTCCGCCCATTCTCCGCCCCATGGCTGACTAATTTTTTTTATTTATGCAGAGGCCGA
GGCCGCCTCGGCCTCTGAGCTATTCCAGAAGTAGTGAGGAGGCTTTTTTGGAGGCCTAGGCTTTTGCAAA
GATCGATCAAGAGACAGGATGAGGATCGTTTCGCATGATTGAACAAGATGGATTGCACGCAGGTTCTCCG
GCCGCTTGGGTGGAGAGGCTATTCGGCTATGACTGGGCACAACAGACAATCGGCTGCTCTGATGCCGCCG
TGTTCCGGCTGTCAGCGCAGGGGCGCCCGGTTCTTTTTGTCAAGACCGACCTGTCCGGTGCCCTGAATGA
ACTGCAAGACGAGGCAGCGCGGCTATCGTGGCTGGCCACGACGGGCGTTCCTTGCGCAGCTGTGCTCGAC
GTTGTCACTGAAGCGGGAAGGGACTGGCTGCTATTGGGCGAAGTGCCGGGGCAGGATCTCCTGTCATCTC
ACCTTGCTCCTGCCGAGAAAGTATCCATCATGGCTGATGCAATGCGGCGGCTGCATACGCTTGATCCGGC
TACCTGCCCATTCGACCACCAAGCGAAACATCGCATCGAGCGAGCACGTACTCGGATGGAAGCCGGTCTT
GTCGATCAGGATGATCTGGACGAAGAGCATCAGGGGCTCGCGCCAGCCGAACTGTTCGCCAGGCTCAAGG
CGAGCATGCCCGACGGCGAGGATCTCGTCGTGACCCATGGCGATGCCTGCTTGCCGAATATCATGGTGGA
AAATGGCCGCTTTTCTGGATTCATCGACTGTGGCCGGCTGGGTGTGGCGGACCGCTATCAGGACATAGCG
TTGGCTACCCGTGATATTGCTGAAGAGCTTGGCGGCGAATGGGCTGACCGCTTCCTCGTGCTTTACGGTA
TCGCCGCTCCCGATTCGCAGCGCATCGCCTTCTATCGCCTTCTTGACGAGTTCTTCTGAGCGGGACTCTG
GGGTTCGAAATGACCGACCAAGCGACGCCCAACCTGCCATCACGAGATTTCGATTCCACCGCCGCCTTCT
ATGAAAGGTTGGGCTTCGGAATCGTTTTCCGGGACGCCGGCTGGATGATCCTCCAGCGCGGGGATCTCAT
GCTGGAGTTCTTCGCCCACCCTAGGGGGAGGCTAACTGAAACACGGAAGGAGACAATACCGGAAGGAACC
CGCGCTATGACGGCAATAAAAAGACAGAATAAAACGCACGGTGTTGGGTCGTTTGTTCATAAACGCGGGG
TTCGGTCCCAGGGCTGGCACTCTGTCGATACCCCACCGAGACCCCATTGGGGCCAATACGCCCGCGTTTC
TTCCTTTTCCCCACCCCACCCCCCAAGTTCGGGTGAAGGCCCAGGGCTCGCAGCCAACGTCGGGGCGGCA
GGCCCTGCCATAGCCTCAGGTTACTCATATATACTTTAGATTGATTTAAAACTTCATTTTTAATTTAAAA
GGATCTAGGTGAAGATCCTTTTTGATAATCTCATGACCAAAATCCCTTAACGTGAGTTTTCGTTCCACTG
AGCGTCAGACCCCGTAGAAAAGATCAAAGGATCTTCTTGAGATCCTTTTTTTCTGCGCGTAATCTGCTGC
TTGCAAACAAAAAAACCACCGCTACCAGCGGTGGTTTGTTTGCCGGATCAAGAGCTACCAACTCTTTTTC
CGAAGGTAACTGGCTTCAGCAGAGCGCAGATACCAAATACTGTTCTTCTAGTGTAGCCGTAGTTAGGCCA
CCACTTCAAGAACTCTGTAGCACCGCCTACATACCTCGCTCTGCTAATCCTGTTACCAGTGGCTGCTGCC
AGTGGCGATAAGTCGTGTCTTACCGGGTTGGACTCAAGACGATAGTTACCGGATAAGGCGCAGCGGTCGG
GCTGAACGGGGGGTTCGTGCACACAGCCCAGCTTGGAGCGAACGACCTACACCGAACTGAGATACCTACA
GCGTGAGCTATGAGAAAGCGCCACGCTTCCCGAAGGGAGAAAGGCGGACAGGTATCCGGTAAGCGGCAGG
GTCGGAACAGGAGAGCGCACGAGGGAGCTTCCAGGGGGAAACGCCTGGTATCTTTATAGTCCTGTCGGGT
TTCGCCACCTCTGACTTGAGCGTCGATTTTTGTGATGCTCGTCAGGGGGGCGGAGCCTATGGAAAAACGC
CAGCAACGCGGCCTTTTTACGGTTCCTGGCCTTTTGCTGGCCTTTTGCTCACATGTTCTTTCCTGCGTTA
TCCCCTGATTCTGTGGATAACCGTATTACCGC
Features (pLannotate 1.2.2; 15 found; start..end, strand, type, name):
     68..371     +  enhancer       CMV enhancer: human cytomegalovirus immediate early enhancer
    372..575     +  promoter       CMV promoter: human cytomegalovirus (CMV) immediate early promoter
    620..1327    +  CDS            mCherry: mCherry is a basic (constitutively fluorescent) red fluorescent protein published in 2004, derived from Discosoma sp.. It is reported to be a very rapidly-maturing monomer with low acid sensitivity.
   1343..2551    +  CDS            RILPL1: RIPL1_HUMAN - Also known as RLP1. Experimental evidence at protein level: Swiss-Prot protein existence level 1. Plays a role in the regulation of cell shape and polarity (By similarity). Plays a role in cellular protein transport, including protein transport away from primary cilia (By similarity). Neuroprotective protein, which acts by sequestring GAPDH in the cytosol and prevent the apoptotic function of GAPDH in the nucleus (By similarity). Competes with SIAH1 for binding GAPDH (By similarity). Does not regulate lysosomal morphology and distribution (PubMed:14668488). Binds to RAB10 followi
   2555..2591    +  misc_feature   MCS (fragment): multiple cloning site
   2608..2692    +  CDS            large T antigen (fragment): large T antigen from SV40 (simian virus 40)
   2715..2836    +  polyA_signal   SV40 poly(A) signal: SV40 polyadenylation signal
   2870..3298    -  rep_origin     f1 ori (sequence partly withheld): f1 bacteriophage origin of replication; arrow indicates direction of (+) strand synthesis
   3325..3429    +  promoter       AmpR promoter: bla
   3431..3788    +  promoter       SV40 promoter: SV40 enhancer and early promoter
   3823..4617    +  CDS            NeoR/KanR: aminoglycoside phosphotransferase from Tn5; aph(3')-II (or nptII); confers resistance to neomycin, kanamycin, and G418 (Geneticin®)
   4638..4790    +  CDS            ble (fragment): BLE_KLEPN - Experimental evidence at protein level: Swiss-Prot protein existence level 1. Binding protein with a strong affinity to the bleomycin family of antibiotics. Binds to CL990; an antimitotic-antibiotic compound. From Klebsiella pneumoniae.
   4849..4896    +  polyA_signal   HSV TK poly(A) signal: herpes simplex virus thymidine kinase polyadenylation signal (Cole and Stacy, 1985)
   4987..5003    -  polyA_signal   bGH poly(A) signal (fragment): bovine growth hormone polyadenylation signal
   5225..5813    +  rep_origin     ori: high-copy-number ColE1/pMB1/pBR322/pUC origin of replication
