[The description below was written by a language model from this plasmid's Addgene catalogue record and pLannotate feature annotations shown in this document.]
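Description:
mCherry-RILPL1 (R293A) is a mammalian expression plasmid of about 5.9 kb, built on an "mCherry N term" backbone, that produces human RILPL1 carrying an R293A point substitution, fused at its N terminus to the monomeric red fluorescent protein mCherry. Transcription is driven by the human cytomegalovirus immediate-early enhancer and promoter. The mCherry coding sequence lies directly downstream, followed after a short linker by the RILPL1 open reading frame, a remnant of the multiple cloning site, and an SV40 polyadenylation signal. The short "large T antigen" fragment annotated just before that signal is probably part of the SV40 terminator region rather than an expressed element.

The plasmid is propagated in E. coli at high copy number from a ColE1/pUC-type origin and selected with kanamycin. Resistance comes from a single Tn5 aminoglycoside phosphotransferase (NeoR/KanR) cassette placed behind tandem bacterial (bla) and SV40 early promoters and terminated by the HSV TK polyadenylation signal. This arrangement lets the same gene confer kanamycin resistance in bacteria and G418 resistance in mammalian cells, which could in principle be used for stable selection. An f1 origin is also present, which allows single-stranded DNA production. The small ble and bGH poly(A) fragments are likely backbone remnants or annotation artefacts.

The stated purpose is to express the tagged R293A mutant in mammalian cells, so the protein can be followed by red fluorescence. The associated publication concerns RILPL1 and JIP4 in motor-driven regulation of lysosomal tubulation. The record does not state the functional consequence of the R293A change.
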