Addgene plasmid #244981: mCherry-RILPL1 (R293A)
Purpose: Express RILPL1 in mammalian cells with mCherry tag expressing a R293A mutation
Depositing lab: Luis Bonet-Ponce. Depositing organization: Ohio State University. Publication: JIP4 and RILPL1 utilize opposing motor force to dynamically regulate lysosomal tubulation. Bonet-Ponce L, Tegicho T, Fernandez-Martinez N, Rozenberg IA, Ashriem M, Beilina A, Kluss JH, Li Y, Cookson MR. J Cell Biol. 2025 Nov 3;224(11):e202404018. doi: 10.1083/jcb.202404018. Epub 2025 Sep 24. PubMed 40990465.
Backbone
  Vector backbone: mCherry N term
  Vector type: Mammalian Expression
Growth in bacteria
  Bacterial resistance: Kanamycin, 50 μg/mL
  Growth temperature: 37°C
  Growth strain: DH5alpha
  Copy number: High Copy
Gene/Insert
  Gene/Insert name: RILPL1
  Species: H. sapiens (human)
  Mutation: R293A
  Entrez Gene: RILPL1 (a.k.a. GOSPEL, OPDM4, RLP1)
  Promoter: CMV
  Tag / fusion protein: mCherry (N terminal on backbone)
  Cloning method: Other
Terms and licenses: Academic/Nonprofit Terms; Industry Terms: Not Available to Industry
How to cite: mCherry-RILPL1 (R293A) was a gift from Luis Bonet-Ponce (Addgene plasmid # 244981 ; http://n2t.net/addgene:244981 ; RRID:Addgene_244981)
